Addgene plasmid #71601: pJK525
Purpose: Produces Acetobacter aceti 1023 N5-carboxyaminoimidazole ribonucleotide mutase, Trp34>Phe/Trp97>Tyr mutant (AaPurE1fyw)
Depositing lab: T. J. Kappock. Depositing organization: Purdue University.
Backbone
  Vector backbone: pET23a
  Backbone size w/o insert (bp): 3666
  Total vector size (bp): 4176
  Vector type: Bacterial Expression
Growth in bacteria
  Bacterial resistance: Ampicillin, 100 μg/mL
  Growth temperature: 37°C
  Growth strain: DH5alpha
  Copy number: High Copy
Gene/Insert
  Gene/Insert name: N5-carboxyaminoimidazole ribonucleotide mutase (alt names: purE; AZ09_02690)
  Species: Acetobacter aceti 1023
  Mutation: changes tryptophan-34 to phenylalanine, tryptophan-97 to tyrosine, additional N-terminal methionine
  GenBank ID: AAZ04483.1 KDE21029.1
  Promoter: T7
  Cloning method: Restriction Enzyme; 5′ cloning site NdeI (not destroyed); 3′ cloning site EcoRI (not destroyed)
  Sequencing primers: 5′ T7 promoter; 3′ T7 terminator
Terms and licenses: Academic/Nonprofit Terms; Industry Terms: Not Available to Industry
How to cite: pJK525 was a gift from T. J. Kappock (Addgene plasmid # 71601 ; http://n2t.net/addgene:71601 ; RRID:Addgene_71601)
