[The description below was written by a language model from this plasmid's Addgene catalogue record and pLannotate feature annotations shown in this document.]
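Description:
pJK525 is a bacterial expression plasmid built on the pET23a backbone (4,176 bp in total) that produces a double-mutant form of N5-carboxyaminoimidazole ribonucleotide mutase (PurE) from Acetobacter aceti 1023. The plasmid is maintained in E. coli through a ColE1/pMB1-type origin and selected with ampicillin via the bla gene and its native promoter. The record lists it as high copy, although the feature table also annotates a rop gene and the pBR322 bom region, elements normally associated with pBR322-style copy control and mobilisation. An f1 origin is also present, which in principle allows single-stranded DNA production with helper phage.

The purE coding sequence was inserted between NdeI and EcoRI sites, both retained, downstream of the T7 promoter and the phage T7 gene 10 ribosome binding site, with the T7 terminator following the cassette. Expression therefore depends on a host that supplies T7 RNA polymerase. The encoded enzyme carries Trp34 to Phe and Trp97 to Tyr substitutions plus an additional N-terminal methionine, and the variant is designated AaPurE1fyw. PurE catalyses the conversion of N5-CAIR to CAIR in purine biosynthesis. The automated annotation labels the insert as a fragment matching E. coli PurE, which reflects homology rather than the actual source species. A His-tag fragment from the vector is annotated downstream of the insert, as is a short hit to a T7 gene 10B-derived tag. The record does not say whether either is fused to the protein, and the stated purpose and mutation notes mention no tag. The plasmid's stated use is production of this tryptophan-substituted mutant; the record does not specify what downstream studies it was made for.
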