Features (pLannotate 1.2.2; 13 found; start..end, strand, type, name):
     12..467     +  rep_origin     f1 ori (sequence partly withheld): f1 bacteriophage origin of replication; arrow indicates direction of (+) strand synthesis
    494..598     +  promoter       AmpR promoter: bla
    599..1459    +  CDS            AmpR: β-lactamase; bla; confers resistance to ampicillin, carbenicillin, and related antibiotics
   1630..2218    +  rep_origin     ori: high-copy-number ColE1/pMB1/pBR322/pUC origin of replication
   2404..2546    -  misc_feature   bom: basis of mobility region from pBR322
   2648..2839    -  CDS            rop: Rop protein, which maintains plasmids at low copy number; rop
   2856..3236    +  CDS            YPB1_ECOLX: Protein predicted: Swiss-Prot protein existence level 4. From Escherichia coli.
   3348..3366    +  promoter       T7 promoter: promoter for bacteriophage T7 RNA polymerase
   3398..3420    +  RBS            RBS: efficient ribosome binding site from bacteriophage T7 gene 10 (Olins and Rangwala, 1989)
   3500..3961    +  CDS            purE (fragment): PURE_ECOLI - Experimental evidence at protein level: Swiss-Prot protein existence level 1. Catalyzes the conversion of N5-carboxyaminoimidazole ribonucleotide (N5-CAIR) to 4-carboxy-5-aminoimidazole ribonucleotide (CAIR). From Escherichia coli (strain K12).
   4020..4037    +  CDS            9xHis (fragment): 9xHis affinity tag
   4047..4096    +  CDS            SET1 (fragment): solubility-enhancement tag derived from T7 phage gene 10B
   4104..4151    +  terminator     T7 terminator: transcription terminator for bacteriophage T7 RNA polymerase
>Addgene plasmid #71601 | pJK525 | depositor full sequence | sequence record 131675 | pJK525 sequence 4176 bps
TGGCGAATGGG
[124 nt withheld, positions 12-135]
C
[91 nt withheld, positions 137-227]
A
[49 nt withheld, positions 229-277]
CCTTTGACGTTGGAGTCCACGTTCTTT
[37 nt withheld, positions 305-341]
ACCCTATCTCGGTCTATTCTTTTGATTTATAAGGGATTTTGCCGATTTCGGCCTATTGGTTAAAAAATGA
GCTGATTTAACAAAAATTTAACGCGAATTTTAACAAAATATTAACGTTTACAATTTCAGGTGGCACTTTT
CGGGGAAATGTGCGCGGAACCCCTATTTGTTTATTTTTCTAAATACATTCAAATATGTATCCGCTCATGA
GACAATAACCCTGATAAATGCTTCAATAATATTGAAAAAGGAAGAGTATGAGTATTCAACATTTCCGTGT
CGCCCTTATTCCCTTTTTTGCGGCATTTTGCCTTCCTGTTTTTGCTCACCCAGAAACGCTGGTGAAAGTA
AAAGATGCTGAAGATCAGTTGGGTGCACGAGTGGGTTACATCGAACTGGATCTCAACAGCGGTAAGATCC
TTGAGAGTTTTCGCCCCGAAGAACGTTTTCCAATGATGAGCACTTTTAAAGTTCTGCTATGTGGCGCGGT
ATTATCCCGTATTGACGCCGGGCAAGAGCAACTCGGTCGCCGCATACACTATTCTCAGAATGACTTGGTT
GAGTACTCACCAGTCACAGAAAAGCATCTTACGGATGGCATGACAGTAAGAGAATTATGCAGTGCTGCCA
TAACCATGAGTGATAACACTGCGGCCAACTTACTTCTGACAACGATCGGAGGACCGAAGGAGCTAACCGC
TTTTTTGCACAACATGGGGGATCATGTAACTCGCCTTGATCGTTGGGAACCGGAGCTGAATGAAGCCATA
CCAAACGACGAGCGTGACACCACGATGCCTGCAGCAATGGCAACAACGTTGCGCAAACTATTAACTGGCG
AACTACTTACTCTAGCTTCCCGGCAACAATTAATAGACTGGATGGAGGCGGATAAAGTTGCAGGACCACT
TCTGCGCTCGGCCCTTCCGGCTGGCTGGTTTATTGCTGATAAATCTGGAGCCGGTGAGCGTGGGTCTCGC
GGTATCATTGCAGCACTGGGGCCAGATGGTAAGCCCTCCCGTATCGTAGTTATCTACACGACGGGGAGTC
AGGCAACTATGGATGAACGAAATAGACAGATCGCTGAGATAGGTGCCTCACTGATTAAGCATTGGTAACT
GTCAGACCAAGTTTACTCATATATACTTTAGATTGATTTAAAACTTCATTTTTAATTTAAAAGGATCTAG
GTGAAGATCCTTTTTGATAATCTCATGACCAAAATCCCTTAACGTGAGTTTTCGTTCCACTGAGCGTCAG
ACCCCGTAGAAAAGATCAAAGGATCTTCTTGAGATCCTTTTTTTCTGCGCGTAATCTGCTGCTTGCAAAC
AAAAAAACCACCGCTACCAGCGGTGGTTTGTTTGCCGGATCAAGAGCTACCAACTCTTTTTCCGAAGGTA
ACTGGCTTCAGCAGAGCGCAGATACCAAATACTGTCCTTCTAGTGTAGCCGTAGTTAGGCCACCACTTCA
AGAACTCTGTAGCACCGCCTACATACCTCGCTCTGCTAATCCTGTTACCAGTGGCTGCTGCCAGTGGCGA
TAAGTCGTGTCTTACCGGGTTGGACTCAAGACGATAGTTACCGGATAAGGCGCAGCGGTCGGGCTGAACG
GGGGGTTCGTGCACACAGCCCAGCTTGGAGCGAACGACCTACACCGAACTGAGATACCTACAGCGTGAGC
TATGAGAAAGCGCCACGCTTCCCGAAGGGAGAAAGGCGGACAGGTATCCGGTAAGCGGCAGGGTCGGAAC
AGGAGAGCGCACGAGGGAGCTTCCAGGGGGAAACGCCTGGTATCTTTATAGTCCTGTCGGGTTTCGCCAC
CTCTGACTTGAGCGTCGATTTTTGTGATGCTCGTCAGGGGGGCGGAGCCTATGGAAAAACGCCAGCAACG
CGGCCTTTTTACGGTTCCTGGCCTTTTGCTGGCCTTTTGCTCACATGTTCTTTCCTGCGTTATCCCCTGA
TTCTGTGGATAACCGTATTACCGCCTTTGAGTGAGCTGATACCGCTCGCCGCAGCCGAACGACCGAGCGC
AGCGAGTCAGTGAGCGAGGAAGCGGAAGAGCGCCTGATGCGGTATTTTCTCCTTACGCATCTGTGCGGTA
TTTCACACCGCATATATGGTGCACTCTCAGTACAATCTGCTCTGATGCCGCATAGTTAAGCCAGTATACA
CTCCGCTATCGCTACGTGACTGGGTCATGGCTGCGCCCCGACACCCGCCAACACCCGCTGACGCGCCCTG
ACGGGCTTGTCTGCTCCCGGCATCCGCTTACAGACAAGCTGTGACCGTCTCCGGGAGCTGCATGTGTCAG
AGGTTTTCACCGTCATCACCGAAACGCGCGAGGCAGCTGCGGTAAAGCTCATCAGCGTGGTCGTGAAGCG
ATTCACAGATGTCTGCCTGTTCATCCGCGTCCAGCTCGTTGAGTTTCTCCAGAAGCGTTAATGTCTGGCT
TCTGATAAAGCGGGCCATGTTAAGGGCGGTTTTTTCCTGTTTGGTCACTGATGCCTCCGTGTAAGGGGGA
TTTCTGTTCATGGGGGTAATGATACCGATGAAACGAGAGAGGATGCTCACGATACGGGTTACTGATGATG
AACATGCCCGGTTACTGGAACGTTGTGAGGGTAAACAACTGGCGGTATGGATGCGGCGGGACCAGAGAAA
AATCACTCAGGGTCAATGCCAGCGCTTCGTTAATACAGATGTAGGTGTTCCACAGGGTAGCCAGCAGCAT
CCTGCGATGCAGATCCGGAACATAATGGTGCAGGGCGCTGACTTCCGCGTTTCCAGACTTTACGAAACAC
GGAAACCGAAGACCATTCATGTTGTTGCTCAGGTCGCAGACGTTTTGCAGCAGCAGTCGCTTCACGTTCG
CTCGCGTATCGGTGATTCATTCTGCTAACCAGTAAGGCAACCCCGCCAGCCTAGCCGGGTCCTCAACGAC
AGGAGCACGATCATGCGCACCCGTGGCCAGGACCCAACGCTGCCCGAGATCTCGATCCCGCGAAATTAAT
ACGACTCACTATAGGGAGACCACAACGGTTTCCCTCTAGAAATAATTTTGTTTAACTTTAAGAAGGAGAT
ATACATATGATGAGCGAAACCGCCCCCCTGCCCTCTGCTTCCAGTGCTTTAGAAGATAAAGCAGCCTCTG
CCCCCGTTGTGGGCATTATCATGGGCAGCCAGTCAGACTTCGAAACCATGCGCCATGCAGACGCATTGCT
GACAGAGCTGGAAATTCCGCATGAAACCCTCATTGTTTCAGCACATCGTACGCCAGACCGGTTGGCGGAT
TATGCGCGTACGGCAGCCGAACGCGGCCTGAATGTGATTATTGCTGGGGCCGGTGGAGCTGCACATCTGC
CGGGTATGTGTGCGGCATATACACGCCTGCCCGTGCTGGGTGTTCCAGTAGAATCTCGCGCTCTTAAAGG
CATGGACAGCCTGCTTTCCATTGTGCAGATGCCCGGCGGCGTGCCTGTGGGCACTTTGGCTATTGGGGCA
TCCGGCGCCAAAAATGCCGCCTTGCTGGCCGCCTCCATTCTTGCACTGTATAACCCGGCCCTTGCCGCAC
GCCTTGAAACATGGCGCGCATTGCAGACGGCCTCTGTCCCCAACTCTCCCATTACCGAAGATAAATGAGA
ATTCGAGCTCCGTCGACAAGCTTGCGGCCGCACTCGAGCACCACCACCACCACCACTGAGATCCGGCTGC
TAACAAAGCCCGAAAGGAAGCTGAGTTGGCTGCTGCCACCGCTGAGCAATAACTAGCATAACCCCTTGGG
GCCTCTAAACGGGTCTTGAGGGGTTTTTTGCTGAAAGGAGGAACTATATCCGGAT
