>Addgene plasmid #71601 | pJK525 | addgene partial sequence | sequence record 134253 | T7 5'-TAATACGACTCACTATAGGG-3'
AATAATTTTGTTTAACTTTAAGAAGGAGATATACATATGATGAGCGAAACCGCCCCCCTGCCCTCTGCTT
CCAGTGCTTTAGAAGATAAAGCAGCCTCTGCCCCCGTTGTGGGCATTATCATGGGCAGCCAGTCAGACTT
CGAAACCATGCGCCATGCAGACGCATTGCTGACAGAGCTGGAAATTCCGCATGAAACCCTCATTGTTTCA
GCACATCGTACGCCAGACCGGTTGGCGGATTATGCGCGTACGGCAGCCGAACGCGGCCTGAATGTGATTA
TTGCTGGGGCCGGTGGAGCTGCACATCTGCCGGGTATGTGTGCGGCATATACACGCCTGCCCGTGCTGGG
TGTTCCAGTAGAATCTCGCGCTCTTAAAGGCATGGACAGCCTGCTTTCCATTGTGCAGATGCCCGGCGGC
GTGCCTGTGGGCACTTTGGCTATTGGGGCATCCGGCGCCAAAAATGCCGCCTTGCTGGCCGCCTCCATTC
TTGCACTGTATAACCCGGCCCTTGCCGCACGCCTTGAAACATGGCGCGCATTGCAGACGGCCTCTGTCCC
CAACTCTCCCATTACCGAAGATAAATGAGAATTCGAGCTCCGTCGACAAGCTTGCGGCCGCACTCGAGCA
CCACCACCACCACCACTGAGATCCGGCTGCTAACAAAGCCCGAAAGGAAGCTGAGTTGGCTGCTGCCACC
GCTGAGCAATAACTAGCATAACCCCTTGGGGCCTCTAAACGGGTCTTGAGGGGTTTTTTGCTGAAAGGAG
GAACTATATCCGGATTGGCGAATGGG
[124 nt withheld, positions 797-920]
CGCCGGCTTTCCCCGTCAAGCTCTAA
