>Addgene plasmid #71601 | pJK525 | addgene partial sequence | sequence record 134254 | T7term 5'-GCTAGTTATTGCTCAGCGG-3'
TTTCGGGCTTTGTTAGCAGCCGGATCTCAGTGGTGGTGGTGGTGGTGCTCGAGTGCGGCCGCAAGCTTGT
CGACGGAGCTCGAATTCTCATTTATCTTCGGTAATGGGAGAGTTGGGGACAGAGGCCGTCTGCAATGCGC
GCCATGTTTCAAGGCGTGCGGCAAGGGCCGGGTTATACAGTGCAAGAATGGAGGCGGCCAGCAAGGCGGC
ATTTTTGGCGCCGGATGCCCCAATAGCCAAAGTGCCCACAGGCACGCCGCCGGGCATCTGCACAATGGAA
AGCAGGCTGTCCATGCCTTTAAGAGCGCGAGATTCTACTGGAACACCCAGCACGGGCAGGCGTGTATATG
CCGCACACATACCCGGCAGATGTGCAGCTCCACCGGCCCCAGCAATAATCACATTCAGGCCGCGTTCGGC
TGCCGTACGCGCATAATCCGCCAACCGGTCTGGCGTACGATGTGCTGAAACAATGAGGGTTTCATGCGGA
ATTTCCAGCTCTGTCAGCAATGCGTCTGCATGGCGCATGGTTTCGAAGTCTGACTGGCTGCCCATGATAA
TGCCCACAACGGGGGCAGAGGCTGCTTTATCTTCTAAAGCACTGGAAGCAGAGGGCAGGGGGGCGGTTTC
GCTCATCATATGTATATCTCCTTCTTAAAGTTAAACAAAATTATTTCTAGAGGGAAACCGTTGTGGTCTC
CCTATAGTGAGTCGTATTAATTTCGCGGGATCGAGATCTCGGGCAGCGTTGGGTCCTGGCCACGGGTGCG
CATGATCGTGCTCCTGTCGTTGAGGACCCGGCTAGGCTGGCGGGGTTGCCTTACTGGTTAGCAGAATGAA
TCACCGATACGCGAGCGAACGTGAAGCGACTGCTGCTGCAAAACGTCTGCGACCTGAGCAACAACATGAA
TGGTCTTCGGTTTCCGTGTTTCGTAAAGTCTGGAAACGCGGAAGTCAGCGCCCTGCACCATTATGTTCCG
GATCTGCATCGCAGGATGC
